Addgene plasmid #201951: pET-His6-en15dFnCas9GFP
Purpose: Expression of en15dFnCas9-GFP in bacterial cells
Depositing lab: Debojyoti Chakraborty. Depositing organization: Institute of Genomics and Integrative Biology (CSIR-IGIB). Publication: PAM-flexible Engineered FnCas9 variants for robust and ultra-precise genome editing and diagnostics. Acharya S, Ansari AH, Kumar Das P, Hirano S, Aich M, Rauthan R, Mahato S, Maddileti S, Sarkar S, Kumar M, Phutela R, Gulati S, Rahman A, Goel A, Afzal C, Paul D, Agrawal T, Pulimamidi VK, Jalali S, Nishimasu H, Mariappan I, Nureki O, Maiti S, Chakraborty D. Nat Commun. 2024 Jun 28;15(1):5471. doi: 10.1038/s41467-024-49233-w. PubMed 38942756.
Backbone
  Vector backbone: pET-His6-GFP-TEV-LIC
  Backbone size w/o insert (bp): 6075
  Total vector size (bp): 11029
  Vector type: Bacterial Expression, CRISPR
Growth in bacteria
  Bacterial resistance: Kanamycin, 50 μg/mL
  Growth temperature: 37°C
  Growth strain: DH5alpha
  Copy number: Low Copy
Gene/Insert
  Gene/Insert name: Expression of en15dFnCas9-GFP in bacterial cells
  Species: Synthetic
  Insert size (bp): 4941
  Mutation: E1603H on FnCas9
  Promoter: T7
  Tag / fusion protein: 6x His (N terminal on backbone); mEGFP (N terminal on backbone); HA (N terminal on insert); NLS (N terminal on insert)
  Cloning method: Ligation Independent Cloning
  Sequencing primers: 5′ CAGCTCGCCGACCACTA
Terms and licenses: Academic/Nonprofit Terms; Industry Terms: Not Available to Industry
How to cite: pET-His6-en15dFnCas9GFP was a gift from Debojyoti Chakraborty (Addgene plasmid # 201951 ; http://n2t.net/addgene:201951 ; RRID:Addgene_201951)
