[The description below was written by a language model from this plasmid's Addgene catalogue record and pLannotate feature annotations shown in this document.]
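Description:
pET-His6-en15dFnCas9GFP is an 11,029 bp bacterial expression plasmid built on the pET-His6-GFP-TEV-LIC backbone, made by ligation-independent cloning of a roughly 4.9 kb synthetic insert encoding an engineered Francisella novicida Cas9 variant. It is propagated in E. coli under kanamycin selection (aph(3')-Ia). Replication relies on a ColE1/pBR322-type origin accompanied by the rop gene and the bom region, consistent with the catalogue's low-copy designation. An f1 origin is also present, and the short tetracycline-resistance fragments and partial AmpR promoter are backbone remnants rather than functional markers.

Expression is driven by a T7 promoter followed by a lac operator and the T7 gene 10 ribosome binding site, with lacI carried on the plasmid. Transcription therefore requires a host supplying T7 RNA polymerase, is held off by lac repressor until IPTG or lactose induction, and ends at a T7 terminator. The open reading frame begins with a 6xHis tag for affinity purification, followed by a GFP (mEGFP in the catalogue; the automated annotation matches it to the related SiriusGFP), then an HA epitope and, according to the catalogue, an NLS, and finally the FnCas9 coding sequence. The record lists E1603H as the mutation in FnCas9. The "d" in the name suggests a catalytically inactive form, but the inactivating substitutions are not stated. A short His-tag fragment and a solubility-tag fragment are annotated downstream of FnCas9; whether they are translated is not clear from the record.

The stated purpose is production of en15dFnCas9-GFP in bacterial cells, yielding a fluorescent, purifiable protein from a study of PAM-flexible engineered FnCas9 variants for genome editing and diagnostics.
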