Features (pLannotate 1.2.2; 22 found; start..end, strand, type, name):
     12..440     +  rep_origin     f1 ori (sequence partly withheld): f1 bacteriophage origin of replication; arrow indicates direction of (+) strand synthesis
    494..551     +  promoter       AmpR promoter (fragment): bla
    560..1375    -  CDS            KanR: aminoglycoside phosphotransferase; aph(3')-Ia; confers resistance to kanamycin in bacteria or G418 (Geneticin®) in eukaryotes
   1497..2085    +  rep_origin     ori: high-copy-number ColE1/pMB1/pBR322/pUC origin of replication
   2271..2410    -  misc_feature   bom: basis of mobility region from pBR322
   2512..2703    -  CDS            rop: Rop protein, which maintains plasmids at low copy number; rop
   2720..3100    +  CDS            YPB1_ECOLX: Protein predicted: Swiss-Prot protein existence level 4. From Escherichia coli.
   3172..3463    -  CDS            TcR (fragment): tetracycline efflux protein; tet; confers resistance to tetracycline
   3478..3499    -  protein_bind   CAP binding site: CAP binding activates transcription in the presence of cAMP. E. coli catabolite activator protein
   3512..4594    -  CDS            lacI: lac repressor; lacI; The lac repressor binds to the lac operator to inhibit transcription in E. coli. This inhibition can be relieved by adding lactose or isopropyl-β-D-thiogalactopyranoside (IPTG).
   4595..4672    -  promoter       lacI promoter: lacI
   4680..4959    -  CDS            TcR (fragment): tetracycline efflux protein; tet; confers resistance to tetracycline
   4981..4999    +  promoter       T7 promoter: promoter for bacteriophage T7 RNA polymerase
   5000..5024    +  protein_bind   lac operator: The lac repressor binds to the lac operator to inhibit transcription in E. coli. This inhibition can be relieved by adding lactose or isopropyl-β-D-thiogalactopyranoside (IPTG). lac repressor encoded by lacI
   5039..5061    +  RBS            RBS: efficient ribosome binding site from bacteriophage T7 gene 10 (Olins and Rangwala, 1989)
   5080..5097    +  CDS            6xHis: 6xHis affinity tag
   5107..5820    +  CDS            SiriusGFP: enhanced GFP (EGFP) derivative that exhibits robust folding and enhanced photostability (Zhong et al., 2019) mammalian codon-optimized
   5860..5887    +  CDS            3xHA (fragment): three tandem HA epitope tags
   5920..10803   +  CDS            FnCas9: Cas9 endonuclease from the Francisella novicida Type II CRISPR/Cas system (Hirano et al., 2016)
  10873..10890   +  CDS            9xHis (fragment): 9xHis affinity tag
  10900..10949   +  CDS            SET1 (fragment): solubility-enhancement tag derived from T7 phage gene 10B
  10957..11004   +  terminator     T7 terminator: transcription terminator for bacteriophage T7 RNA polymerase
>Addgene plasmid #201951 | pET-His6-en15dFnCas9GFP | addgene full sequence | sequence record 405305 | Addgene NGS Result
TGGCGAATGGG
[124 nt withheld, positions 12-135]
C
[91 nt withheld, positions 137-227]
A
[49 nt withheld, positions 229-277]
CCTTTGACGTTGGAGTCCACGTTCTTT
[37 nt withheld, positions 305-341]
ACCCTATCTCGGTCTATTCTTTTGATTTATAAGGGATTTTGCCGATTTCGGCCTATTGGTTAAAAAATGA
GCTGATTTAACAAAAATTTAACGCGAATTTTAACAAACTAGTAACGTTTACAATTTCAGGTGGCACTTTT
CGGGGAAATGTGCGCGGAACCCCTATTTGTTTATTTTTCTAAATACATTCAAATATGTATCCGCTCATGA
ATTAATTCTTAGAAAAACTCATCGAGCATCAAATGAAACTGCAATTTATTCATATCAGGATTATCAATAC
CATATTTTTGAAAAAGCCGTTTCTGTAATGAAGGAGAAAACTCACCGAGGCAGTTCCATAGGATGGCAAG
ATCCTGGTATCGGTCTGCGATTCCGACTCGTCCAACATCAATACAACCTATTAATTTCCCCTCGTCAAAA
ATAAGGTTATCAAGTGAGAAATCACCATGAGTGACGACTGAATCCGGTGAGAATGGCAAAAGTTTATGCA
TTTCTTTCCAGACTTGTTCAACAGGCCAGCCATTACGCTCGTCATCAAAATCACTCGCATCAACCAAACC
GTTATTCATTCGTGATTGCGCCTGAGCGAGACGAAATACGCGATCGCTGTTAAAAGGACAATTACAAACA
GGAATCGAATGCAACCGGCGCAGGAACACTGCCAGCGCATCAACAATGTTTTCACCTGAATCAGGATATT
CTTCTAATACCTGGAATGCTGTTTTCCCGGGGATCGCAGTGGTGAGTAACCATGCATCATCAGGAGTACG
GATAAAATGCTTGATGGTCGGAAGAGGCATAAATTCCGTCAGCCAGTTTAGTCTGACCATCTCATCTGTA
ACATCATTGGCAACGCTACCTTTGCCATGTTTCAGAAACAACTCTGGCGCATCGGGCTTCCCATACAATC
GATAGATTGTCGCACCTGATTGCCCGACATTATCGCGAGCCCATTTATACCCATATAAATCAGCATCCAT
GTTGGAATTTAATCGCGGCCTAGAGCAAGACGTTTCCCGTTGAATATGGCTCATAACACCCCTTGTATTA
CTGTTTATGTAAGCAGACAGTTTTATTGTTCATGACCAAAATCCCTTAACGTGAGTTTTCGTTCCACTGA
GCGTCAGACCCCGTAGAAAAGATCAAAGGATCTTCTTGAGATCCTTTTTTTCTGCGCGTAATCTGCTGCT
TGCAAACAAAAAAACCACCGCTACCAGCGGTGGTTTGTTTGCCGGATCAAGAGCTACCAACTCTTTTTCC
GAAGGTAACTGGCTTCAGCAGAGCGCAGATACCAAATACTGTCCTTCTAGTGTAGCCGTAGTTAGGCCAC
CACTTCAAGAACTCTGTAGCACCGCCTACATACCTCGCTCTGCTAATCCTGTTACCAGTGGCTGCTGCCA
GTGGCGATAAGTCGTGTCTTACCGGGTTGGACTCAAGACGATAGTTACCGGATAAGGCGCAGCGGTCGGG
CTGAACGGGGGGTTCGTGCACACAGCCCAGCTTGGAGCGAACGACCTACACCGAACTGAGATACCTACAG
CGTGAGCTATGAGAAAGCGCCACGCTTCCCGAAGGGAGAAAGGCGGACAGGTATCCGGTAAGCGGCAGGG
TCGGAACAGGAGAGCGCACGAGGGAGCTTCCAGGGGGAAACGCCTGGTATCTTTATAGTCCTGTCGGGTT
TCGCCACCTCTGACTTGAGCGTCGATTTTTGTGATGCTCGTCAGGGGGGCGGAGCCTATGGAAAAACGCC
AGCAACGCGGCCTTTTTACGGTTCCTGGCCTTTTGCTGGCCTTTTGCTCACATGTTCTTTCCTGCGTTAT
CCCCTGATTCTGTGGATAACCGTATTACCGCCTTTGAGTGAGCTGATACCGCTCGCCGCAGCCGAACGAC
CGAGCGCAGCGAGTCAGTGAGCGAGGAAGCGGAAGAGCGCCTGATGCGGTATTTTCTCCTTACGCATCTG
TGCGGTATTTCACACCGCAATGGTGCACTCTCAGTACAATCTGCTCTGATGCCGCATAGTTAAGCCAGTA
TACACTCCGCTATCGCTACGTGACTGGGTCATGGCTGCGCCCCGACACCCGCCAACACCCGCTGACGCGC
CCTGACGGGCTTGTCTGCTCCCGGCATCCGCTTACAGACAAGCTGTGACCGTCTCCGGGAGCTGCATGTG
TCAGAGGTTTTCACCGTCATCACCGAAACGCGCGAGGCAGCTGCGGTAAAGCTCATCAGCGTGGTCGTGA
AGCGATTCACAGATGTCTGCCTGTTCATCCGCGTCCAGCTCGTTGAGTTTCTCCAGAAGCGTTAATGTCT
GGCTTCTGATAAAGCGGGCCATGTTAAGGGCGGTTTTTTCCTGTTTGGTCACTGATGCCTCCGTGTAAGG
GGGATTTCTGTTCATGGGGGTAATGATACCGATGAAACGAGAGAGGATGCTCACGATACGGGTTACTGAT
GATGAACATGCCCGGTTACTGGAACGTTGTGAGGGTAAACAACTGGCGGTATGGATGCGGCGGGACCAGA
GAAAAATCACTCAGGGTCAATGCCAGCGCTTCGTTAATACAGATGTAGGTGTTCCACAGGGTAGCCAGCA
GCATCCTGCGATGCAGATCCGGAACATAATGGTGCAGGGCGCTGACTTCCGCGTTTCCAGACTTTACGAA
ACACGGAAACCGAAGACCATTCATGTTGTTGCTCAGGTCGCAGACGTTTTGCAGCAGCAGTCGCTTCACG
TTCGCTCGCGTATCGGTGATTCATTCTGCTAACCAGTAAGGCAACCCCGCCAGCCTAGCCGGGTCCTCAA
CGACAGGAGCACGATCATGCGCACCCGTGGGGCCGCCATGCCGGCGATAATGGCCTGCTTCTCGCCGAAA
CGTTTGGTGGCGGGACCAGTGACGAAGGCTTGAGCGAGGGCGTGCAAGATTCCGAATACCGCAAGCGACA
GGCCGATCATCGTCGCGCTCCAGCGAAAGCGGTCCTCGCCGAAAATGACCCAGAGCGCTGCCGGCACCTG
TCCTACGAGTTGCATGATAAAGAAGACAGTCATAAGTGCGGCGACGATAGTCATGCCCCGCGCCCACCGG
AAGGAGCTGACTGGGTTGAAGGCTCTCAAGGGCATCGGTCGAGATCCCGGTGCCTAATGAGTGAGCTAAC
TTACATTAATTGCGTTGCGCTCACTGCCCGCTTTCCAGTCGGGAAACCTGTCGTGCCAGCTGCATTAATG
AATCGGCCAACGCGCGGGGAGAGGCGGTTTGCGTATTGGGCGCCAGGGTGGTTTTTCTTTTCACCAGTGA
GACGGGCAACAGCTGATTGCCCTTCACCGCCTGGCCCTGAGAGAGTTGCAGCAAGCGGTCCACGCTGGTT
TGCCCCAGCAGGCGAAAATCCTGTTTGATGGTGGTTAACGGCGGGATATAACATGAGCTGTCTTCGGTAT
CGTCGTATCCCACTACCGAGATATCCGCACCAACGCGCAGCCCGGACTCGGTAATGGCGCGCATTGCGCC
CAGCGCCATCTGATCGTTGGCAACCAGCATCGCAGTGGGAACGATACCCTCATTCAGCATTTGCATGGTT
TGTTGAAAACCGGACATGGCACTCCAGTCGCCTTCCCGTTCCGCTATCGGCTGAATTTGATTGCGAGTGA
GATATTTATGCCAGCCAGCCAGACGCAGACGCGCCGAGACAGAACTTAATGGGCCCGCTAACAGCGCGAT
TTGCTGGTGACCCAATGCGACCAGATGCTCCACGCCCAGTCGCGTACCGTCTTCATGGGAGAAAATAATA
CTGTTGATGGGTGTCTGGTCAGAGACATCAAGAAATAACGCCGGAACATTAGTGCAGGCAGCTTCCACAG
CAATGGCATCCTGGTCATCCAGCGGATAGTTAATGATCAGCCCACTGACGCGTTGCGCGAGAAGATTGTG
CACCGCCGCTTTACAGGCTTCGACGCCGCTTCGTTCTACCATCGACACCACCACGCTGGCACCCAGTTGA
TCGGCGCGAGATTTAATCGCCGCGACAATTTGCGACGGCGCGTGCAGGGCCAGACTGGAGGTGGCAACGC
CAATCAGCAACGACTGTTTGCCCGCCAGTTGTTGTGCCACGCGGTTGGGAATGTAATTCAGCTCCGCCAT
CGCCGCTTCCACTTTTTCCCGCGTTTTCGCAGAAACGTGGCTGGCCTGGTTCACCACGCGGGAAACGGTC
TGATAAGAGACACCGGCATACTCTGCGACATCGTATAACGTTACTGGTTTCACATTCACCACCCTGAATT
GACTCTCTTCCGGGCGCTATCATGCCATACCGCGAAAGGTTTTGCGCCATTCGATGGTGTCCGGGATCTC
GACGCTCTCCCTTATGCGACTCCTGCATTAGGAAGCAGCCCAGTAGTAGGTTGAGGCCGTTGAGCACCGC
CGCCGCAAGGAATGGTGCATGCAAGGAGATGGCGCCCAACAGTCCCCCGGCCACGGGGCCTGCCACCATA
CCCACGCCGAAACAAGCGCTCATGAGCCCGAAGTGGCGAGCCCGATCTTCCCCATCGGTGATGTCGGCGA
TATAGGCGCCAGCAACCGCACCTGTGGCGCCGGTGATGCCGGCCACGATGCGTCCGGCGTAGAGGATCGA
GATCTCGATCCCGCGAAATTAATACGACTCACTATAGGGGAATTGTGAGCGGATAACAATTCCCCTCTAG
AAATAATTTTGTTTAACTTTAAGAAGGAGATATACCATGGGTTCTTCTCACCATCACCATCACCATGGTT
CTTCTGTGAGCAAGGGCGAGGAGCTGTTCACCGGGGTGGTGCCCATCCTGGTCGAGCTGGACGGCGACGT
AAACGGCCACAAGTTCAGCGTGCGCGGCGAGGGCGAGGGCGATGCCACCAACGGCAAGCTGACCCTGAAG
TTCATCTGCACCACCGGCAAGCTGCCCGTGCCCTGGCCCACCCTCGTGACCACCCTGACCTACGGCGTGC
AGTGCTTCAGCCGCTACCCCGACCACATGAAGCAGCACGACTTCTTCAAGTCCGCCATGCCCGAAGGCTA
CGTCCAGGAGCGCACCATCTCCTTCAAGGACGACGGCACCTACAAGACCCGCGCCGAGGTGAAGTTCGAG
GGCGACACCCTGGTGAACCGCATCGAGCTGAAGGGCATCGACTTCAAGGAGGACGGCAACATCCTGGGGC
ACAAGCTGGAGTACAACTTCAACAGCCACAACGTCTATATCACGGCCGACAAGCAGAAGAACGGCATCAA
GGCGAACTTCAAGATCCGCCACAACGTCGAGGACGGCAGCGTGCAGCTCGCCGACCACTACCAGCAGAAC
ACCCCCATCGGCGACGGCCCCGTGCTGCTGCCCGACAACCACTACCTGAGCACCCAGTCCAAGCTGAGCA
AAGACCCCAACGAGAAGCGCGATCACATGGTCCTGCTGGAGTTCGTGACCGCCGCCGGGATCACTCTCGG
CATGGACGAGCTGTACAAGGGGATCGAGGAAAACCTGTACTTCCAATCCAATGCAATGTACCCATACGAT
GTTCCAGATTACGCTTCGCCGAAGAAAAAGCGCAAGGTCGAAGCGTCCAATTTTAAGATCCTGCCTATCG
CAATCGCCCTGGGCGTCAAGAATACTGGCGTGTTTAGTGCTTTTTATCAGAAGGGGACCTCACTGGAGAG
ACTGGACAATAAGAACGGAAAAGTGTATGAACTGTCCAAGGATTCTTACACTCTGCTGATGAACAATAGG
ACCGCACGGAGACACCAGAGGCGAGGAATTGACAGGAAACAGCTGGTGAAGCGCCTGTTCAAACTGATCT
GGACAGAGCAGCTGAACCTGGAATGGGATAAGGACACTCAGCAGGCCATCAGCTTCCTGTTTAATCGACG
GGGATTCTCTTTTATTACTGACGGCTATAGTCCTGAGTACCTGAACATCGTGCCAGAACAGGTCAAGGCA
ATCCTGATGGACATTTTCGACGATTATAATGGCGAGGACGATCTGGATTCCTACCTGAAACTGGCCACAG
AGCAAGAGAGTAAGATCAGCGAAATCTACAACAAGCTGATGCAGAAGATCCTGGAGTTCAAGCTGATGAA
ACTGTGCACCGACATCAAGGACGATAAAGTGAGTACCAAGACACTGAAAGAGATCACAAGCTACGAGTTC
GAACTGCTGGCCGATTATCTGGCTAACTACAGCGAATCCCTGAAGACCCAGAAATTTTCCTACACAGACA
AGCAGGGCAATCTGAAAGAGCTGTCTTACTACCACCATGATAAGTACAACATCCAGGAGTTCCTGAAGAG
ACACGCCACCATCAATGACAGGATTCTGGATACACTGCTGACTGACGATCTGGACATCTGGAACTTCAAC
TTCGAGAAGTTCGATTTCGACAAGAACGAGGAAAAACTGCAGAATCAGGAAGATAAGGACCACATTCAGG
CTCATCTGCACCATTTCGTGTTTGCAGTCAATAAGATCAAAAGCGAGATGGCATCCGGCGGGCGCCATCG
AAGCCAGTACTTCCAGGAAATCACCAACGTGCTGGACGAGAACAATCACCAGGAAGGCTACCTGAAAAAC
TTCTGTGAGAATCTGCATAACAAGAAGTACAGCAATCTGTCCGTGAAGAATCTGGTCAACCTGATTGGAA
ATCTGTCCAACCTGGAACTGAAGCCCCTGCGCAAATACTTCAACGACAAGATCCACGCTAAAGCAGACCA
TTGGGATGAGCAGAAGTTTACTGAAACCTATTGCCACTGGATTCTGGGCGAGTGGCGGGTGGGGGTCAAG
GATCAGGACAAGAAAGACGGCGCAAAGTATTCTTACAAGGACCTGTGTAACGAGCTGAAGCAGAAAGTGA
CTAAGGCCGGGCTGGTGGACTTCCTGCTGGAGCTGGACCCCTGCCGAACCATTCCACCTTACCTGGACAA
CAATAACAGAAAGCCACCCAAATGTCAGAGCCTGATCCTGAATCCCAAGTTTCTGGATAATCAGTATCCT
AACTGGCAGCAGTACCTGCAGGAGCTGAAGAAACTGCAGTCAATCCAGAACTACCTGGACAGCTTCGAAA
CCGATCTGAAGGTGCTGAAAAGCTCCAAGGACCAGCCTTACTTCGTCGAGTACAAGTCTAGTAACCAGCA
GATCGCTTCCGGCCAGCGGGATTACAAGGATCTGGACGCAAGAATCCTGCAGTTCATTTTTGACAGGGTG
AAGGCCTCTGATGAGCTGCTGCTGAACGAAATCTATTTCCAGGCAAAGAAACTGAAGCAGAAAGCCTCAA
GCGAGCTGGAAAAGCTGGAGTCCTCTAAGAAACTGGACGAAGTGATCGCTAACTCTCAGCTGAGTCAGAT
TCTGAAGTCTCAGCACACAAATGGAATCTTCGAGCAGGGCACTTTTCTGCATCTGGTGTGCAAATACTAT
AAGCAGCGACAGAGAGCCAGGGACAGCCGCCTGTACATCATGCCTGAATATCGATACGATAAGAAACTGC
ACAAGTACAACAACACCGGCCGCTTTGACGATGACAACCAGCTGCTGACATATTGTAATCATAAGCCCCG
GCAGAAAAGATACCAGCTGCTGAACGACCTGGCAGGAGTGCTGCAGGTCTCTCCTAATTTTCTGAAGGAT
AAAATCGGGTCCGATGACGATCTGTTCATTTCTAAGTGGCTGGTGGAGCACATCCGGGGCTTTAAGAAGG
CCTGCGAAGACAGCCTGAAAATCCAGAAGGATAACAGGGGACTGCTGAATCATAAGATCAACATTGCACG
CAATACCAAGGGCAAATGCGAGAAAGAAATCTTCAACCTGATCTGTAAGATTGAGGGGAGCGAAGACAAG
AAAGGGAATTATAAGCACGGACTGGCCTACGAGCTGGGAGTGCTGCTGTTCGGAGAGCCAAACGAGGCCA
GCAAGCCCGAATTTGATAGGAAAATCAAGAAATTCAATTCAATCTACAGCTTTGCCCAGATCCAGCAGAT
TGCCTTTGCTGAGAGGAAGGGGAATGCAAACACATGCGCCGTGTGTAGTGCAGACAACGCCCATCGCATG
CAGCAGATCAAAATTACTGAGCCAGTCGAAGACAATAAGGATAAAATCATTCTGTCAGCAAAGGCACAGC
GACTGCCTGCAATCCCAACCCGAATTGTGGATGGAGCTGTCAAGAAAATGGCTACAATTCTGGCAAAGAA
TATCGTGGACGATAATTGGCAGAACATTAAGCAGGTCCTGAGCGCAAAACACCAGCTGCATATCCCAATC
ATTACCGAGTCCAACGCCTTCGAGTTTGAACCCGCTCTGGCAGACGTGAAGGGCAAATCTCTGAAGGATA
GAAGGAAGAAAGCCCTGGAGCGAATTAGTCCCGAAAACATCTTCAAGGATAAGAACAACAGAATCAAGGA
GTTTGCTAAGGGGATTTCCGCCTACTCTGGAGCTAACCTGACAGATGGGGACTTCGATGGAGCAAAGGAG
GAACTGGATGCCATCATTCCTCGCAGCCATAAGAAATATGGCACTCTGAACGACGAGGCTAATCTGATTT
GCGTGACCCGGGGCGATAATAAGAACAAAGGGAACCGGATCTTCTGTCTGAGAGACCTGGCCGATAATTA
CAAGCTGAAACAGTTTGAGACCACAGACGATCTGGAGATCGAAAAGAAAATTGCCGACACCATCTGGGAT
GCTAATAAGAAGGACTTCAAGTTCGGAAACTATCGGAGCTTCATCAATCTGACACCTCAGGAGCAGAAAG
CATTCAGACACGCCCTGTTTCTGGCTGATGAAAACCCAATCAAGCAGGCAGTGATCAGAGCCATTAATAA
CCGCAACCGAACCTTCGTGAATGGCACACAGAGGTATTTTGCTGAGGTCCTGGCAAATAACATCTACCTG
CGCGCCAAGAAAGAAAATCTGAACACTGACAAGATCAGCTTCGATTACTTTGGAATCCCTACCATTGGAA
ACGGCCGAGGGATCGCTGAGATTCGGCAGCTGTATGAAAAGGTGGACAGTGATATCCAGGCCTACGCTAA
AGGCGACAAGCCACAGGCCTCTTATAGTCACCTGATTGATGCTATGCTGGCATTCTGCATCGCCGCTGAC
GAGCATCGGAACGATGGATCTATTGGCCTGGAAATCGACAAAAACTATAGTCTGTACCCTCTGGATAAGA
ATACTGGCGAGGTGTTCACCAAAGACATCTTTTCACAGATCAAGATTACCGACAACGAGTTCAGCGATAA
GAAACTGGTCAGAAAGAAAGCTATTGAAGGGTTTAACACACACAGACAGATGACTAGGGATGGAATCTAT
GCAGAGAATTACCTGCCTATCCTGATTCATAAGGAGCTGAACGAAGTGAGGAAGGGGTACACATGGAAAA
ATTCCGAGGAAATCAAAATTTTCAAGGGAAAGAAATACGACATCCAGCAGCTGAATAACCTGGTGTATTG
TCTGAAGTTTGTGGACAAACCAATCAGTATTGATATCCAGATTTCAACCCTGGAGGAACTGAGAAACATC
CTGACTACCAATAACATTGCAGCCACTGCCGAGTACTATTACATTAATCTGAAAACCCAGAAGCTGCACG
AGTATTACATCGAAAATTACAACACAGCCCTGGGGTATAAGAAATACAGCAAGGAGATGGAGTTCCTGAG
GTCCCTGGCTTATAGGTCTGAGCGCGTGAAGATCAAAAGTATTGACGATGTCAAGCAGGTCCTGGACAAG
GATTCAAACTTCATCATCGGAAAGATCACACTGCCCTTCAAGAAAGAGTGGCAGCGACTGTACCGGGAAT
GGCAGAACACAACTATCAAAGACGATTATGAGTTTCTGAAGAGCTTCTTTAATGTGAAGTCCATTACTAA
ACTGCACAAGAAAGTCCGGAAAGACTTCTCTCTGCCCATCAGTACAAACGAGGGCAAGTTTCTGGTGAAG
AGAAAAACTTGGGATAATAACTTCATCTACCAGATTCTGAATGACTCAGATAGCAGGGCAGACGGGACTA
AACCCTTCATTCCTGCCTTTGATATCAGCAAGAACGAGATTGTGGAAGCCATCATTGACAGTTTCACCTC
AAAAAACATCTTTTGGCTGCCAAAGAATATTGAGCTGCAGAAGGTGGACAACAAGAACATCTTCGCCATT
GATACCAGCAAGTGGTTTGAGGTCGAAACACCATCCGACCTGCGCGATATCGGCATTGCTACCATTCAGT
ACAAGATCGACAATAACTCACGCCCCAAGGTGCGAGTCAAACTGGATTACGTGATCGACGATGACAGCAA
GATTAACTATTTCATGAATCACTCACTGCTGAAGAGCCGGTATCCCGACAAAGTCCTGGAGATCCTGAAG
CAGAGCACAATCATTGAGTTCCACAGTTCAGGGTTTAACAAAACTATTAAGGAGATGCTGGGAATGAAGC
TGGCCGGCATCTACAATGAAACCTCCAATAACTAATAACATTGGAAGTGGATAACGGATCCGAATTCGAG
CGCCGTCGACAAGCTTGCGGCCGCACTCGAGCACCACCACCACCACCACTGAGATCCGGCTGCTAACAAA
GCCCGAAAGGAAGCTGAGTTGGCTGCTGCCACCGCTGAGCAATAACTAGCATAACCCCTTGGGGCCTCTA
AACGGGTCTTGAGGGGTTTTTTGCTGAAAGGAGGAACTATATCCGGAT
